Addgene plasmid #1552: L3560
Purpose: (Empty Backbone)
Depositing lab: Andrew Fire. Depositing organization: Carnegie Institution for Science.
Backbone
  Vector backbone: Unknown
  Backbone size (bp): 6921
  Vector type: Worm Expression
Growth in bacteria
  Bacterial resistance: Ampicillin, 100 μg/mL
  Growth temperature: 37°C
  Growth strain: DH5alpha
  Copy number: Unknown
Gene/Insert
  Gene/Insert name: None
  Tag / fusion protein: myo3-2341, myo3Tsa, IVSA, gfpN, IVSR, gfpY66W, IVSS, gfpN146I, gfpM153T, gfpV163A, IVST, gfpC, IVSM, IVSL, decoy
  Cloning method: Restriction Enzyme
Terms and licenses: Academic/Nonprofit Terms; Industry Terms: Not Available to Industry
Depositor comments: See Fire Lab Vector Kit Documentation 1997. Fire Lab Miniprep Number pPD115.46, Ligation number L3560.
How to cite: L3560 was a gift from Andrew Fire (Addgene plasmid # 1552 ; http://n2t.net/addgene:1552 ; RRID:Addgene_1552)
