[The description below was written by a language model from this plasmid's Addgene catalogue record and pLannotate feature annotations shown in this document.]
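Description:
L3560 (miniprep designation pPD115.46) is a Caenorhabditis elegans expression vector from the 1997 Fire Lab Vector Kit, catalogued as an empty backbone of roughly 6.9 kb with no gene insert. The parental backbone is listed as unknown, but the annotated features indicate a pUC/pBR322-type bacterial scaffold. These include a high-copy ColE1/pMB1 origin, the bla promoter driving beta-lactamase for ampicillin selection in E. coli, short remnants of rop and bom, and a lacI fragment followed by the CAP site, lac promoter and lac operator.

The payload is given mainly by the module list in the tag field. The "myo3-2341" and "myo3Tsa" entries point to regulatory sequence from myo-3, a body-wall muscle myosin heavy chain gene. These elements are not annotated in the feature table, although the unannotated first ~2.4 kb upstream of the pUC polylinker fragment would be consistent with that promoter. Downstream lies a GFP-derived coding region built in segments (gfpN to gfpC) and interrupted by synthetic introns (IVS modules), which Fire vectors use to improve expression in worms. It carries Y66W, N146I, M153T and V163A, a combination the annotation software identifies as the cyan-fluorescent variant W7. The "decoy" module is, in Fire vectors generally, a short upstream element meant to reduce spurious read-through expression from the backbone. A short match to aex-5 downstream of the reporter probably reflects the worm genomic 3' region used there, but the record does not identify the 3' UTR.

The construct would serve as a cyan reporter expressed in body-wall muscle. It could be used as a transformation or co-injection marker, or as a starting point for restriction-enzyme cloning of fusions or altered regulatory sequences.
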