Features (pLannotate 1.2.2; 12 found; start..end, strand, type, name):
   2397..2413    -  misc_feature   MCS (fragment): pUC18/19 multiple cloning site
   2506..3372    +  CDS            W7: W7 is a basic (constitutively fluorescent) cyan fluorescent protein published in 1996, derived from Aequorea victoria.
   4045..4197    +  CDS            aex-5 (fragment): AEX5_CAEEL - Also known as kpc-3 From Caenorhabditis elegans.
   4325..4360    +  CDS            rop (fragment): Rop protein, which maintains plasmids at low copy number; rop
   4462..4561    +  misc_feature   bom (fragment): basis of mobility region from pBR322
   4659..4763    +  promoter       AmpR promoter: bla
   4764..5624    +  CDS            AmpR: β-lactamase; bla; confers resistance to ampicillin, carbenicillin, and related antibiotics
   5795..6383    +  rep_origin     ori: high-copy-number ColE1/pMB1/pBR322/pUC origin of replication
   6566..6658    +  CDS            lacI (fragment): lac repressor; lacI; The lac repressor binds to the lac operator to inhibit transcription in E. coli. This inhibition can be relieved by adding lactose or isopropyl-β-D-thiogalactopyranoside (IPTG).
   6671..6692    +  protein_bind   CAP binding site: CAP binding activates transcription in the presence of cAMP. E. coli catabolite activator protein
   6707..6737    +  promoter       lac promoter: promoter for the E. coli lac operon
   6745..6761    +  protein_bind   lac operator: The lac repressor binds to the lac operator to inhibit transcription in E. coli. This inhibition can be relieved by adding lactose or isopropyl-β-D-thiogalactopyranoside (IPTG). lac repressor encoded by lacI
>Addgene plasmid #1552 | L3560 | depositor full sequence | sequence record 162 | Author sequence
AAGCTTGGGCTGCAGGTCGGCTATAATAAGTTCTTGAATAAAATAATTTTCCCGACAAAACATGAGTATT
TCTTTCGAAAATAAAAGTGCAGGCTAATTAGAGATTATTCTGTAATTAACTGCATAATTTGTCACGTGCC
ATAGTTTTACATTCCACTACGTCATAGTTCTTAAAATACTAATCTCCTGAAAATAGAAGTAGGTGAAGAA
AGTTTAATTATCAGTTCTAAAATGACAATTGATCTTTGGAATATGTTCTGAAACTACCGATCATTGAACA
GATGCTATTTGAATGATATAGAATTGTATATTTGCAATTTCTGAAACGCGTTCTTAAAGGCACACAGATT
AATTCAAAAGGGTCTGGCCGCAAAAAGGTTTATGGTGGCCGATTTTGAGTTTTGTGTGTGATTGCTTTTT
CACAATCAGTGTTTTCAGGATTATGTGATGAACTAGATCTTCAAGTTTCGTTACATTTCATATGTTTTCG
GAACTCACGAAGTACATATTGGGTATTGTGCTCAAAAAATTCAGCAATCAGCTTCGCTCCGCTGACTTTA
GAACCCAAAAAAATAGTATGGCCAAACTGACTGTGTTACGATCATTTCAATTTTTCAATACATATTTAAG
ATTTCTAAGAGTAAGAAGGTCAAAAACTGTTCTGGAATACATATATATTTTTCAGGTTACAATTAGTCAA
AAAGTGCACTGAAATATACGTTTTAATTTCACGAATAACCCAATTAGTTCAATGTATTTTTGGTCAACCA
ACGTTAAAGTTTGGCTTCCAACCAATTATCATTTCTGATCAACCACAATGTTTTTTCTTTATCTGCAAGT
TAATTTTTTATTTTTATCCAGATGTTTGGCATATTTTTCAATTCTTCACTAGCGCCCACTTCTTGCACTT
CCGGCGCCCTGAATCTAATGCATCTGTTGCAAGAATTGAAAGACCAATCAACACATTGTTTTCTTCACGA
GATACTGAAGAAAATGAATAAAAACAGAGAAAAAGAGCCATGTGATTAGTGACAACTGTTGCTAACAGAT
ACCATAGCTTGGACTTGGTACGTGATGGCAACGTATGGGTCAACAAAAATGATTGCAGAGGGGGTGCAAA
ACAGTCAAGTCGAGAAAATATGAAAAACAGAAAACAAAGAACAGAAAAATGGGTTTGAGAGTCAGTATAA
TTTATAAAAGAAAAATTGTACATAGAAATTAACCATTTTTGTAGAAGAAGTTATTTTTCAAGCATCGTTA
AAAATTATTCAAAGCACCTTATTTCATATTTAATTTTAAACATGGTTAAATGAACAACACGGTGCGCAAT
CAGGAAAACTTGAAATCTGAAACTGTTGTTGTGATCTTCTTCGCAACTGTTCAGATAGCACTAGTGTAAT
GTTAAGAGTGCGCGAATATAATGGAATATAATGGATCACACCTCCTGCCATCAGGTAAACGTCTCTGTTA
TCACATATTTCCAACTATTAAATTTTTACCTTTTACAGTTTTACATTTTTTTGAAAAAAGTAACTTTTTG
TCTTCAAAATCCCTGACGAAAATATCAAATATTTTAATCGAGACTGCAGAGGAACCGATTGATGATTTGG
AAAATCCAGCTTTACCTGTGTAAGAACTGAAAAGTTTCATAACCCTAGGGTATTCCCAGTTACATTCCCC
ACTGGCTAACAATAGCACCCAGTTTTTCATCACCTTTCTTCAAATTTCTCGGCGATTTGTTAAAAACAAA
ATTTGTGTCCCTTCTCTGATATCTCTATGTCTCTAAACACAAGTTCATCGGAAAACGAAGGAGGGTAGGT
GTTGGTTGGGCTCCCGAAGTGAAAATAGAAGAGCAAGAATAGAATATTAGAGAGAGAGTGCAGAGAGGGC
GGGATAGCTCCCGGGATTCCGTTTTCTTCTTCTTTATCTTCAACGATGATGTGTGTGCGTGTTGTATAGA
TTCTGTTGCTCCCCCACAACTCGCTCCGAAGGCTCAATACAATTCAATTGATATTGGAGGAGAGCCTACC
GGAGTGGGAGGATAAGAAGAAACATAAGAAGAAGAAGAAGAAGAAGCATGCTTCTGGTTTTTGATGCTAT
GAAAACGGCACAAAAAGATGATTGAGGTCCCTTTTCAATACCTTCTCTCATCTTTCAAATCCCATTGAAA
CCTAAAACTTCTCACCACGCTTTACCATTGTTCTCCAAAAACTTATAGCAATGTCTATAACTTTTTTATC
TCTGAAAAGCAGTGTTCCATTTTTCTTTTTCCTATTTTATTTCAATTGTTTCTCACATTTCGTTTGGATT
CTTTGCTTGTCAACCAGCTTCTTCTTCCACTTTTACCGTCTAATTTTCAGGGCAGGGAGCCATCAAACCC
ACGACCACTAGATCCATCTAGAGGATCCCCGGGATTGGCCAAAGGACCCAAAGGTATGTTTCGAATGATA
CTAACATAACATAGAACATTTTCAGGAGGACCCTTGGAGGGTACCGGTAGAAAAAATGAGTAAAGGAGAA
GAACTTTTCACTGGAGTTGTCCCAATTCTTGTTGAATTAGATGGTGATGTTAATGGGCACAAATTTTCTG
TCAGTGGAGAGGGTGAAGGTGATGCAACATACGGAAAACTTACCCTTAAATTTATTTGCACTACTGGAAA
ACTACCTGTTCCATGGGTAAGTTTAAACATATATATACTAACTAACCCTGATTATTTAAATTTTCAGCCA
ACACTTGTCACTACTTTCTCATGGGGCGTTCAATGCTTCTCGAGATACCCAGATCATATGAAACAGCATG
ACTTTTTCAAGAGTGCCATGCCCGAAGGTTATGTACAGGAAAGAACTATATTTTTCAAAGATGACGGGAA
CTACAAGACACGTAAGTTTAAACAGTTCGGTACTAACTAACCATACATATTTAAATTTTCAGGTGCTGAA
GTCAAGTTTGAAGGTGATACCCTTGTTAATAGAATCGAGTTAAAAGGTATTGATTTTAAAGAAGATGGAA
ACATTCTTGGACACAAATTGGAATACAACTATATTTCACACAACGTATACATCACTGCCGACAAACAAAA
GAATGGGATCAAAGCGGTAAGTTTAAACATGATTTTACTAACTAACTAATCTGATTTAAATTTTCAGAAC
TTCAAAATTAGACACAACATTGAAGATGGAAGCGTTCAACTAGCAGACCATTATCAACAAAATACTCCAA
TTGGCGATGGCCCTGTCCTTTTACCAGACAACCATTACCTGTCCACACAATCTGCCCTTTCGAAAGATCC
CAACGAAAAGAGAGACCACATGGTCCTTCTTGAGTTTGTAACAGCTGCTGGGATTACACATGGCATGGAT
GAACTATACAAATAGCATTCGTAGAATTGTAAGTTTAAACTTTCTCATACTAACTAACGCGCTCTATTTA
AATTTTCAGAATTCCAACTGAGCGCCGGTCGCTACCATTACCAACTTGTCTGGTGTCAAAAATAATAGGG
GCCGCTGTCATCAGAGTAAGTTTAAACTGAGTTCTACTAACTAACGAGTAATATTTAAATTTTCAGCATC
TCGCGCCCGTGCCTCTGACTTCTAAGTCCAATTACTCTTCAACATCCCTACATGCTCTTTCTCCCTGTGC
TCCCACCCCCTATTTTTGTTATTATCAAAAAACTTCTCTTAATTTCTTTGTTTTTTAGCTTCTTTTAAGT
CACCTCTAACAATGAAATTGTGTAGATTCAAAAATAGAATTAATTCGTAATAAAAAGTCGAAAAAAATTG
TGCTCCCTCCCCCCATTAATAATAATTCTATCCCAAAATCTACACAATGTTCTGTGTACACTTCTTATGT
TTTTTACTTCTGATAAATTTTTTTGAAACATCATAGAAAAAACCGCACACAAAATACCTTATCATATGTT
ACGTTTCAGTTTATGACCGCAATTTTTATTTCTTCGCACGTCTGGGCCTCTCATGACGTCAAATCATGCT
CATCGTGAAAAAGTTTTGGAGTATTTTTGGAATTTTTCAATCAAGTGAAAGTTTATGAAATTAATTTTCC
TGCTTTTGCTTTTTGGGGTTTCCCCTATTGTTTGTCAAGATTTCGAGGACGGCGTTTTTCTTGCTAAAAT
CACAAGTATTGATGAGCACGATGCAAGAAAGATCGGAAGAAGGTTTGGGTTTGAGGCTCAGTGGAAGGTG
AGTAGAAGTTGATAATTTGAAAGTGGAGTAGTGTCTATGGGGTTTTTGCCTTAAATGACAGAATACATTC
CCAATATACCAAACATAACTGTTTCCTACTAGTCGGCCGTACGGGCCCTTTCGTCTCGCGCGTTTCGGTG
ATGACGGTGAAAACCTCTGACACATGCAGCTCCCGGAGACGGTCACAGCTTGTCTGTAAGCGGATGCCGG
GAGCAGACAAGCCCGTCAGGGCGCGTCAGCGGGTGTTGGCGGGTGTCGGGGCTGGCTTAACTATGCGGCA
TCAGAGCAGATTGTACTGAGAGTGCACCATATGCGGTGTGAAATACCGCACAGATGCGTAAGGAGAAAAT
ACCGCATCAGGCGGCCTTAAGGGCCTCGTGATACGCCTATTTTTATAGGTTAATGTCATGATAATAATGG
TTTCTTAGACGTCAGGTGGCACTTTTCGGGGAAATGTGCGCGGAACCCCTATTTGTTTATTTTTCTAAAT
ACATTCAAATATGTATCCGCTCATGAGACAATAACCCTGATAAATGCTTCAATAATATTGAAAAAGGAAG
AGTATGAGTATTCAACATTTCCGTGTCGCCCTTATTCCCTTTTTTGCGGCATTTTGCCTTCCTGTTTTTG
CTCACCCAGAAACGCTGGTGAAAGTAAAAGATGCTGAAGATCAGTTGGGTGCACGAGTGGGTTACATCGA
ACTGGATCTCAACAGCGGTAAGATCCTTGAGAGTTTTCGCCCCGAAGAACGTTTTCCAATGATGAGCACT
TTTAAAGTTCTGCTATGTGGCGCGGTATTATCCCGTATTGACGCCGGGCAAGAGCAACTCGGTCGCCGCA
TACACTATTCTCAGAATGACTTGGTTGAGTACTCACCAGTCACAGAAAAGCATCTTACGGATGGCATGAC
AGTAAGAGAATTATGCAGTGCTGCCATAACCATGAGTGATAACACTGCGGCCAACTTACTTCTGACAACG
ATCGGAGGACCGAAGGAGCTAACCGCTTTTTTGCACAACATGGGGGATCATGTAACTCGCCTTGATCGTT
GGGAACCGGAGCTGAATGAAGCCATACCAAACGACGAGCGTGACACCACGATGCCTGTAGCAATGGCAAC
AACGTTGCGCAAACTATTAACTGGCGAACTACTTACTCTAGCTTCCCGGCAACAATTAATAGACTGGATG
GAGGCGGATAAAGTTGCAGGACCACTTCTGCGCTCGGCCCTTCCGGCTGGCTGGTTTATTGCTGATAAAT
CTGGAGCCGGTGAGCGTGGGTCTCGCGGTATCATTGCAGCACTGGGGCCAGATGGTAAGCCCTCCCGTAT
CGTAGTTATCTACACGACGGGGAGTCAGGCAACTATGGATGAACGAAATAGACAGATCGCTGAGATAGGT
GCCTCACTGATTAAGCATTGGTAACTGTCAGACCAAGTTTACTCATATATACTTTAGATTGATTTAAAAC
TTCATTTTTAATTTAAAAGGATCTAGGTGAAGATCCTTTTTGATAATCTCATGACCAAAATCCCTTAACG
TGAGTTTTCGTTCCACTGAGCGTCAGACCCCGTAGAAAAGATCAAAGGATCTTCTTGAGATCCTTTTTTT
CTGCGCGTAATCTGCTGCTTGCAAACAAAAAAACCACCGCTACCAGCGGTGGTTTGTTTGCCGGATCAAG
AGCTACCAACTCTTTTTCCGAAGGTAACTGGCTTCAGCAGAGCGCAGATACCAAATACTGTCCTTCTAGT
GTAGCCGTAGTTAGGCCACCACTTCAAGAACTCTGTAGCACCGCCTACATACCTCGCTCTGCTAATCCTG
TTACCAGTGGCTGCTGCCAGTGGCGATAAGTCGTGTCTTACCGGGTTGGACTCAAGACGATAGTTACCGG
ATAAGGCGCAGCGGTCGGGCTGAACGGGGGGTTCGTGCACACAGCCCAGCTTGGAGCGAACGACCTACAC
CGAACTGAGATACCTACAGCGTGAGCATTGAGAAAGCGCCACGCTTCCCGAAGGGAGAAAGGCGGACAGG
TATCCGGTAAGCGGCAGGGTCGGAACAGGAGAGCGCACGAGGGAGCTTCCAGGGGGAAACGCCTGGTATC
TTTATAGTCCTGTCGGGTTTCGCCACCTCTGACTTGAGCGTCGATTTTTGTGATGCTCGTCAGGGGGGCG
GAGCCTATGGAAAAACGCCAGCAACGCGGCCTTTTTACGGTTCCTGGCCTTTTGCTGGCCTTTTGCTCAC
ATGTTCTTTCCTGCGTTATCCCCTGATTCTGTGGATAACCGTATTACCGCCTTTGAGTGAGCTGATACCG
CTCGCCGCAGCCGAACGACCGAGCGCAGCGAGTCAGTGAGCGAGGAAGCGGAAGAGCGCCCAATACGCAA
ACCGCCTCTCCCCGCGCGTTGGCCGATTCATTAATGCAGCTGGCACGACAGGTTTCCCGACTGGAAAGCG
GGCAGTGAGCGCAACGCAATTAATGTGAGTTAGCTCACTCATTAGGCACCCCAGGCTTTACACTTTATGC
TTCCGGCTCGTATGTTGTGTGGAATTGTGAGCGGATAACAATTTCACACAGGAAACAGCTATGACCATGA
TTACGCCAAGCTGTAAGTTTAAACATGATCTTACTAACTAACTATTCTCATTTAAATTTTCAGAGCTTAA
AAATGGCTGAAATCACTCACAACGATGGATACGCTAACAACTTGGAAATGAAAT
